Addgene plasmid #146845: pAc5.1B-EGFP-HsTNRC6A_1208-1709-F1359A_L
Purpose: Insect Expression of HsTNRC6A_1208-1709-F1359A
Depositing lab: Elisa Izaurralde. Depositing organization: Max Planck Institute for Developmental Biology. Publication: Two PABPC1-binding sites in GW182 proteins promote miRNA-mediated gene silencing. Huntzinger E, Braun JE, Heimstädt S, Zekri L, Izaurralde E. EMBO J. 2010 Dec 15;29(24):4146-60. doi: 10.1038/emboj.2010.274 PubMed 21063388.
Backbone
  Vector backbone: Unknown
  Vector type: Insect Expression
Growth in bacteria
  Bacterial resistance: Ampicillin, 100 μg/mL
  Growth temperature: 37°C
  Growth strain: DH5alpha
  Copy number: Low Copy
Gene/Insert
  Gene/Insert name: HsTNRC6A_1208-1709-F1359A
  Species: H. sapiens (human)
  Mutation: one non silent mutation K1578E compared to the sequence of isoform2 given by Uniprot: Q8NDV7-2
  Entrez Gene: TNRC6A (a.k.a. CAGH26, FAME6, GW1, GW182, TNRC6)
  Cloning method: Unknown
Terms and licenses: Academic/Nonprofit Terms; Industry Terms: Not Available to Industry
Depositor comments: Plasmids from this collection were made available to the research community and donated after the lab closed. Please note that the sequence provided by the depositing laboratory may be theoretical/predicted or based on Sanger sequencing results. There may be discrepancies between sequencing results obtained by Addgene and the depositor sequence. If an Addgene verified sequence is not available, please contact before placing your order to request that our lab fully sequence the plasmid.
How to cite: pAc5.1B-EGFP-HsTNRC6A_1208-1709-F1359A_L was a gift from Elisa Izaurralde (Addgene plasmid # 146845 ; http://n2t.net/addgene:146845 ; RRID:Addgene_146845)
