[The description below was written by a language model from this plasmid's Addgene catalogue record and pLannotate feature annotations shown in this document.]
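Description:
pAc5.1B-EGFP-HsTNRC6A_1208-1709-F1359A_L is a 7,563 nt insect-cell expression plasmid. The catalogue lists the backbone as unknown, although the name and annotated parts point to a pAc5.1-type vector. In bacteria it is maintained through a ColE1/pUC-family origin and selected with ampicillin via the β-lactamase gene and its bla promoter. The origin is annotated as a high-copy type, whereas the repository entry lists the plasmid as low copy. Short annotated fragments of a tetracycline efflux gene and of SV40 large T antigen appear to be non-functional backbone remnants. No marker for selection in insect cells is annotated.

The expression cassette is driven by the Drosophila melanogaster actin 5C promoter, which gives strong constitutive transcription in Drosophila cell lines. It directs an N-terminal EGFP followed closely by a fragment of human TNRC6A (GW182) spanning residues 1208–1709. The annotation tool matched this fragment to the mouse orthologue, but the record states that the insert is human. A V5 epitope tag lies shortly downstream of the insert; whether it is translated in frame with the fusion cannot be determined from the table. An SV40 polyadenylation signal follows. The insert carries the engineered F1359A substitution and, according to the depositor, one further non-silent change (K1578E) relative to the reference isoform 2.

TNRC6A is a scaffold protein in miRNA-mediated silencing that bridges Argonaute proteins and deadenylase complexes. The associated publication concerns PABPC1-binding sites in GW182 proteins, so the construct most likely serves as a GFP-tagged point mutant for interaction or silencing assays in insect cells, though the record does not state what F1359A does. The depositor sequence may be theoretical rather than fully verified.
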