Features (pLannotate 1.2.2; 10 found; start..end, strand, type, name):
     56..2568    +  promoter       Ac5 promoter: Drosophila melanogaster actin 5C promoter
   2588..3304    +  CDS            EGFP: EGFP is a basic (constitutively fluorescent) green fluorescent protein published in 1996, derived from Aequorea victoria. It is reported to be a rapidly-maturing weak dimer with moderate acid sensitivity.
   3311..4819    +  CDS            Tnrc6a (fragment): TNR6A_MOUSE - Also known as Kiaa1460. Experimental evidence at protein level: Swiss-Prot protein existence level 1. Plays a role in RNA-mediated gene silencing by both micro- RNAs (miRNAs) and short interfering RNAs (siRNAs) (PubMed:22187428). Required for miRNA-dependent repression of translation and for siRNA- dependent endonucleolytic cleavage of complementary mRNAs by argonaute family proteins (PubMed:22187428). As a scaffolding protein, associates with argonaute proteins bound to partially complementary mRNAs, and can simultaneously recruit CCR4-NOT and PAN deadenylase complexes (By simil
   4848..4889    +  CDS            V5 tag: epitope tag from simian virus 5
   4989..5123    -  polyA_signal   SV40 poly(A) signal: SV40 polyadenylation signal
   5146..5230    -  CDS            large T antigen (fragment): large T antigen from SV40 (simian virus 40)
   5231..5701    +  CDS            TcR (fragment): tetracycline efflux protein; tet; confers resistance to tetracycline
   5745..6333    -  rep_origin     ori: high-copy-number ColE1/pMB1/pBR322/pUC origin of replication
   6504..7364    -  CDS            AmpR: β-lactamase; bla; confers resistance to ampicillin, carbenicillin, and related antibiotics
   7365..7469    -  promoter       AmpR promoter: bla
>Addgene plasmid #146845 | pAc5.1B-EGFP-HsTNRC6A_1208-1709-F1359A_L | depositor full sequence | sequence record 289292 | Full Sequence
CTTCAAGGAATTAATTCTATATTCTAAAAACACAAATGATACTTCTAAAAAAAATCATGAATGGCATCAA
CTCTGAATCAAATCTTTGCAGATGCACCTACTTCTCATTTCCACTGTCACATCATTTTTCCAGATCTCGC
TGCCTGTTATGTGGCCCACAAACCAAGACACGTTTTATGGCCATTAAAGCTGGCTGATCGTCGCCAAACA
CCAAATACATATCAATATGTACATTCGAGAAAGAAGCGATCAAAGAAGCGTCTTCGGGCGAGTAGGAGAA
TGCGGAGGAGAAGGAGAACGAGCTGATCTAGTATCTCTCCACAATCCAATGCCAACTGACCAACTGGCCA
TATTCGGAGCAATTTGAAGCCAATTTCCATCGCCTGGCGATCGCTCCATTCTTGGCTATATGTTTTTCAC
CGTTCCCGGGGCCATTTTCAAAGACTCGTCGGTAAGATAAGATTGTGTCACTCGCTGTCTCTCTTCATTT
GTCGAAGAATGCTGAGGAATTTCGCGATGACGTCGGCGAGTATTTTGAAGAATGAGAATAATTTGTATTT
ATACGAAAATCAGTTAGTGGAATTTTCTACAAAAACATGTTATCTATAGATAATTTTGTTGCAAAATATG
TTGACTATGACAAAGATTGTATGTATATACCTTTAATGTATTCTCATTTTCTTATGTATTTATAATGGCA
ATGATGATACTGATGATATTTTAAGATGATGCCAGACCACAGGCTGATTTCTGCGTCTTTTGCCGAACGC
AGTGCATGTGCGGTTGTTGTTTTTTGGAATAGTTTCAATTTTCGGACTGTCCGCTTTGATTTCAGTTTCT
TGGCTTATTCAAAAAGCAAAGTAAAGCCAAAAAAGCGAGATGGCAATACCAAATGCGGCAAAACGGTAGT
GGAAGGAAAGGGGTGCGGGGCAGCGGAAGGAAGGGTGGGGCGGGGCGTGGCGGGGTCTGTGGCTGGGCGC
GACGTCACCGACGTTGGAGCCACTCCTTTGACCATGTGTGCGTGTGTGTATTATTCGTGTCTCGCCACTC
GCCGGTTGTTTTTTTCTTTTTATCTCGCTCTCTCTAGCGCCATCTCGTACGCATGCTCAACGCACCGCAT
GTTGCCGTGTCCTTTATGCGTCATTTTGGCTCGAAATAGGCAATTATTTAAACAAAGATTAGTCAACGAA
AACGCTAAAATAAATAAGTCTACAATATGGTTACTTATTGCCATGTGTGTGCAGCCAACGATAGCAACAA
AAGCAACAACACAGTGGCTTTCCCTCTTTCACTTTTTGTTTGCAAGCGCGTGCGAGCAAGACGGCACGAC
CGGCAAACGCAATTACGCTGACAAAGAGCAGACGAAGTTTTGGCCGAAAAACATCAAGGCGCCTGATACG
AATGCATTTGCAATAACAATTGCGATATTTAATATTGTTTATGAAGCTGTTTGACTTCAAAACACACAAA
AAAAAAAATAAAACAAATTATTTGAAAGAGAATTAGGAATCGGACAGCTTATCGTTACGGGCTAACAGCA
CACCGAGACGAAATAGCTTACCTGACGTCACAGCCTCTGGAAGAACTGCCGCCAAGCAGAGAGAGAGAGA
AAAAGAGGGAGAGCAGCTTAGACCGCATGTGCTTGTGTGTGAGGCGTCTCTCTCTTCGTCTCCTGTTTGC
GCAAACGCATAGACTGCACTGAGAAAATCGATTACCTATTTTTTATGAATGAATATTTGCACTATTACTA
TTCAAAACTATTAAGATAGCAATCACATTCAATAGCCAAATACTATACCACCTGAGCGATGCAACGAAAT
GATCAATTTGAGCAAAAATGCTGCATATTTAGGACGGCATCATTATAGAAATGCTTCTTGCTGTGTACTT
TTCTCTCGTCTGGCAGCTGTTTCGCCGTTATTGTTAAAACCGGCTTAAGTTAGGTGTGTTTTCTACGACT
AGTGATGCCCCTACTAGAAGATGTGTGTTGCACAAATGTCCCTGAATAACCAATTTGAAGTGCAGATAGC
AGTAAACGTAAGCTAATATGAATATTATTTAACTGTAATGTTTTAATATCGCTGGACATTACTAATAAAC
CCACTATAAACACATGTACATATGTATGTTTTGGCATACAATGAGTAGTTGGGGAAAAAATGTGTAAAAG
CACCGTGACCATCACAGCATAAAGATAACCAGCTGAAGTATCGAATATGAGTAACCCCCAAATTGAATCA
CATGCCGCAACTGATAGGACCCATGGAAGTACACTCTTCATGGCGATATACAAGACACACACAAGCACGA
ACACCCAGTTGCGGAGGAAATTCTCCGTAAATGAAAACCCAATCGGCGAACAATTCATACCCATATATGG
TAAAAGTTTTGAACGCGACTTGAGAGCGGAGAGCATTGCGGCTGATAAGGTTTTAGCGCTAAGCGGGCTT
TATAAAACGGGCTGCGGGACCAGTTTTCATATCACTACCGTTTGAGTTCTTGTGCTGTGTGGATACTCCT
CCCGACACAAAGCCGCTCCATCAGCCAGCAGTCGTCTAATCCAGAGACCCCGGATCGGGGTACCAACATG
GTGAGCAAGGGCGAGGAGCTGTTCACCGGGGTGGTGCCCATCCTGGTCGAGCTGGACGGCGACGTAAACG
GCCACAAGTTCAGCGTGTCCGGCGAGGGCGAGGGCGATGCCACCTACGGCAAGCTGACCCTGAAGTTCAT
CTGCACCACCGGCAAGCTGCCCGTGCCCTGGCCCACCCTCGTGACCACCCTGACCTACGGCGTGCAGTGC
TTCAGCCGCTACCCCGACCACATGAAGCAGCACGACTTCTTCAAGTCCGCCATGCCCGAAGGCTACGTCC
AGGAGCGCACCATCTTCTTCAAGGACGACGGCAACTACAAGACCCGCGCCGAGGTGAAGTTCGAGGGCGA
CACCCTGGTGAACCGCATCGAGCTGAAGGGCATCGACTTCAAGGAGGACGGCAACATCCTGGGGCACAAG
CTGGAGTACAACTACAACAGCCACAACGTCTATATCATGGCCGACAAGCAGAAGAACGGCATCAAGGTGA
ACTTCAAGATCCGCCACAACATCGAGGACGGCAGCGTGCAGCTCGCCGACCACTACCAGCAGAACACCCC
CATCGGCGACGGCCCCGTGCTGCTGCCCGACAACCACTACCTGAGCACCCAGTCCGCCCTGAGCAAAGAC
CCCAACGAGAAGCGCGATCACATGGTCCTGCTGGAGTTCGTGACCGCCGCCGGGATCACTCTCGGCATGG
ACGAGCTGTACAAGCCAAGCTTGGATCCAAACCTGTTGGTGAAGCAGCAGACTCCACCATCTCAGCAGCA
GCCACTCCATCAGCCAGCCATGAAGTCTTTCCTTGACAATGTCATGCCCCACACTACACCTGAGCTGCAA
AAAGGGCCATCACCAATAAATGCTTTCAGCAACTTCCCTATAGGCTTGAACTCAAACTTGAATGTAAATA
TGGATATGAACAGTATTAAAGAGCCACAGTCAAGACTAAGGAAGTGGACGACAGTGGACAGCATTTCTGT
GAACACATCTTTGGATCAAAACTCCAGCAAACATGGTGCTATTTCAAGTGGTTTCAGGCTGGAAGAGTCT
CCATTTGTTCCCTATGACTTTATGAACAGCAGTACTTCACCAGCCAGTCCTCCAGGTTCAATAGGAGATG
GCTGGCCACGTGCCAAATCGCCTAACGGCTCTAGCAGTGTTAATTGGCCACCAGAAGCTCGTCCTGGTGA
GCCATGGAAAGGTTATCCAAACATTGACCCTGAAACTGACCCTTACGTCACTCCTGGCAGTGTCATAAAC
AATCTTTCAATTAATACTGTGCGGGAAGTTGACCACCTCAGGGACAGGAACAGTGGGTCATCCTCATCCT
TGAACACCACGCTGCCTTCAACTAGTGCCTGGTCATCCATTCGTGCCTCCAACTACAACGTTCCCCTCAG
CAGTACAGCACAAAGCACTTCAGCCAGAAATAGTGATTCCAAATTGACATGGTCTCCTGGTTCAGTTACA
AACACCTCTCTGGCTCATGAGCTGTGGAAGGTCCCTTTGCCACCTAAAAACATCACTGCTCCGTCCCGCC
CACCTCCGGGACTGACTGGTCAGAAGCCACCCTTGTCTACGTGGGATAATTCTCCCCTTCGTATAGGTGG
AGGATGGGGAAATTCTGACGCCAGATATACCCCAGGTTCCAGCTGGGGTGAGAGCAGCTCAGGGAGAATA
ACAAATTGGCTTGTTCTAAAAAACCTTACACCTCAGATCGATGGCTCAACTCTGCGCACTCTGTGCATGC
AGCACGGCCCGCTGATCACATTCCACCTGAACCTCCCTCACGGAAATGCTCTGGTCCGCTACAGTTCAAA
AGAAGAGGTAGTGGAGGCACAAAAGTCTCTGCACATGTGTGTACTGGGGAACACTACTATTCTTGCTGAG
TTTGCCAGTGAAGAGGAGATCAGTCGTTTCTTTGCACAAAGCCAGTCTCTGACCCCTTCTCCCGGCTGGC
AGTCTCTCGGGTCCAGCCAGAGCCGGCTGGGCTCCCTCGACTGTTCCCACTCATTCTCCAGCCGGACCGA
TCTCAATCACTGGAATGGTGCTGGGCTGTCGGGAACTAACTGTGGAGACCTTCACGGCACTTCACTCTGG
GGGACCCCGCATTATTCCACAAGCCTGTGGGGTCCCCCAAGCAGCAGCGACCCCCGAGGAATTAGCAGCC
CATCTCCCATTAACGCTTTTCTTTCTGTTGACCACCTGGGTGGGGGTGGAGAGTCCATGTAATGATCTAG
AGGGCCCGCGGTTCGAAGGTAAGCCTATCCCTAACCCTCTCCTCGGTCTCGATTCTACGCGTACCGGTCA
TCATCACCATCACCATTGAGTTTAAACCCGCTGATCAGCCTCGACTGTGCCTTCTAAGGCCTGAGCTCGC
TGATCAGCCTCGATCGAGGATCCAGACATGATAAGATACATTGATGAGTTTGGACAAACCACAACTAGAA
TGCAGTGAAAAAAATGCTTTATTTGTGAAATTTGTGATGCTATTGCTTTATTTGTAACCATTATAAGCTG
CAATAAACAAGTTAACAACAACAATTGCATTCATTTTATGTTTCAGGTTCAGGGGGAGGTGTGGGAGGTT
TTTTAAAGCAAGTAAAACCTCTACAAATGTGGTATGGCTGATTATGATCAGTCGACCGATGCCCTTGAGA
GCCTTCAACCCAGTCAGCTCCTTCCGGTGGGCGCGGGGCATGACTATCGTCGCCGCACTTATGACTGTCT
TCTTTATCATGCAACTCGTAGGACAGGTGCCGGCAGCGCTCTGGGTCATTTTCGGCGAGGACCGCTTTCG
CTGGAGCGCGACGATGATCGGCCTGTCGCTTGCGGTATTCGGAATCTTGCACGCCCTCGCTCAAGCCTTC
GTCACTGGTCCCGCCACCAAACGTTTCGGCGAGAAGCAGGCCATTATCGCCGGCATGGCGGCCGACGCGC
TGGGCTACGTCTTGCTGGCGTTCGCGACGCGAGGCTGGATGGCCTTCCCCATTATGATTCTTCTCGCTTC
CGGCGGCATCGGGATGCCCGCGTTGCAGGCCATGCTGTCCAGGCAGGTAGATGACGACCATCAGGGACAG
CTTCAAGGATCGCTCGCGGCTCTTACCAGCCAGCAAAAGGCCAGGAACCGTAAAAAGGCCGCGTTGCTGG
CGTTTTTCCATAGGCTCCGCCCCCCTGACGAGCATCACAAAAATCGACGCTCAAGTCAGAGGTGGCGAAA
CCCGACAGGACTATAAAGATACCAGGCGTTTCCCCCTGGAAGCTCCCTCGTGCGCTCTCCTGTTCCGACC
CTGCCGCTTACCGGATACCTGTCCGCCTTTCTCCCTTCGGGAAGCGTGGCGCTTTCTCAATGCTCACGCT
GTAGGTATCTCAGTTCGGTGTAGGTCGTTCGCTCCAAGCTGGGCTGTGTGCACGAACCCCCCGTTCAGCC
CGACCGCTGCGCCTTATCCGGTAACTATCGTCTTGAGTCCAACCCGGTAAGACACGACTTATCGCCACTG
GCAGCAGCCACTGGTAACAGGATTAGCAGAGCGAGGTATGTAGGCGGTGCTACAGAGTTCTTGAAGTGGT
GGCCTAACTACGGCTACACTAGAAGGACAGTATTTGGTATCTGCGCTCTGCTGAAGCCAGTTACCTTCGG
AAAAAGAGTTGGTAGCTCTTGATCCGGCAAACAAACCACCGCTGGTAGCGGTGGTTTTTTTGTTTGCAAG
CAGCAGATTACGCGCAGAAAAAAAGGATCTCAAGAAGATCCTTTGATCTTTTCTACGGGGTCTGACGCTC
AGTGGAACGAAAACTCACGTTAAGGGATTTTGGTCATGAGATTATCAAAAAGGATCTTCACCTAGATCCT
TTTAAATTAAAAATGAAGTTTTAAATCAATCTAAAGTATATATGAGTAAACTTGGTCTGACAGTTACCAA
TGCTTAATCAGTGAGGCACCTATCTCAGCGATCTGTCTATTTCGTTCATCCATAGTTGCCTGACTCCCCG
TCGTGTAGATAACTACGATACGGGAGGGCTTACCATCTGGCCCCAGTGCTGCAATGATACCGCGAGACCC
ACGCTCACCGGCTCCAGATTTATCAGCAATAAACCAGCCAGCCGGAAGGGCCGAGCGCAGAAGTGGTCCT
GCAACTTTATCCGCCTCCATCCAGTCTATTAATTGTTGCCGGGAAGCTAGAGTAAGTAGTTCGCCAGTTA
ATAGTTTGCGCAACGTTGTTGCCATTGCTGCAGGCATCGTGGTGTCACGCTCGTCGTTTGGTATGGCTTC
ATTCAGCTCCGGTTCCCAACGATCAAGGCGAGTTACATGATCCCCCATGTTGTGCAAAAAAGCGGTTAGC
TCCTTCGGTCCTCCGATCGTTGTCAGAAGTAAGTTGGCCGCAGTGTTATCACTCATGGTTATGGCAGCAC
TGCATAATTCTCTTACTGTCATGCCATCCGTAAGATGCTTTTCTGTGACTGGTGAGTACTCAACCAAGTC
ATTCTGAGAATAGTGTATGCGGCGACCGAGTTGCTCTTGCCCGGCGTCAACACGGGATAATACCGCGCCA
CATAGCAGAACTTTAAAAGTGCTCATCATTGGAAAACGTTCTTCGGGGCGAAAACTCTCAAGGATCTTAC
CGCTGTTGAGATCCAGTTCGATGTAACCCACTCGTGCACCCAACTGATCTTCAGCATCTTTTACTTTCAC
CAGCGTTTCTGGGTGAGCAAAAACAGGAAGGCAAAATGCCGCAAAAAAGGGAATAAGGGCGACACGGAAA
TGTTGAATACTCATACTCTTCCTTTTTCAATATTATTGAAGCATTTATCAGGGTTATTGTCTCATGAGCG
GATACATATTTGAATGTATTTAGAAAAATAAACAAATAGGGGTTCCGCGCACATTTCCCCGAAAAGTGCC
ACCTGACGTCTAAGAAACCATTATTATCATGACATTAACCTATAAAAATAGGCGTATCACGAGGCCCTTT
CGT
